>Addgene plasmid #21632 | pCEP4-HA-MEKK1-1-1493 | addgene partial sequence | sequence record 27370 | 21632 with LNCX
GCGTCATATGGCTTACCCATACGATGTTCCAGATTACGCTAGCATGGCGGCGGCGGCGGGCGATCGCGCC
TCGTCGTCGGGATTCCCGGGCGCCGCGGCGGCGAGCCCCGAGGCGGGCGGCGGCGGCGGAGCTCTCCAGG
GAAGCGGCGCGCCCGCAGCGGGCGCGGGGCTGCTGCGGGAGACTGGCAGCGCGGGCCGCGAGCGCGCGGA
CTGGCGGCGGCAGCAGCTGCGCAAAGTAAGGAGTGTGGAGCTGGACCAGCTGCCGGAGCAGCCGCTCTTC
CTCACCGCCTCGCCGCCCTGCCCATCTACTTCCCCGTCGCCGGAGCCCGCGGACGCGGCTGCAGGAGCGA
GTGGCTTCCAGCCTGCGGCGGGACCGCCACCCCCGGGAGCAGCGAGTCGCTGCGGCTCCCACTCTGCCGA
GCTGGCGGCCGCGCGGGACAGCGGCGCCCGGAGCCCCGCGGGGGCCGAGCCGCCCTCTGCAGCGGCCCCC
TCCGGTCGAGAGATGGAGAATAAAGAAACCCTCAAAGGATTGCACAAGATGGATGACCGCCCA
