>Addgene plasmid #21632 | pCEP4-HA-MEKK1-1-1493 | addgene partial sequence | sequence record 27371 | 21632 with EBV-rev
GTACGTCGGATCGGCCTGCCGGCCTCGAGCGGCCGCTCTAGAACTAGTGGATCCCCCGGGCTGCAGGAAT
TCCTTTTTTTTTTTTTTTTACAGCCAGTGATAAAAAACAAAAACAAAAAAACAAAAAAAAAAAAACCCCA
ATAAAATCAAACAAACAAACAAACCGAGACGGAACTGCAGAACCCTGCTGTGGCCCTAGGTGAAATAGAA
GAAGTGACACAGTAAAGTTGATCCTGAGCCCCCAGCTGCTAATATTGCTGCAAAAGTGCTCCAAAAATAA
ATTTATGCTATTTAATCATGCAAACTCCACCGCCTTCCTGCTCACCTAAGAGCGTCCTGTGAAAGGCACG
GTTTACAGCTCCTGCACGAGTTGTAGCCGTCTGCAGACGGAGCTCAGGTGCAGTCATGATTTGTCAGTCA
CATGCTTAGGTGCGGGCTCCCCACTGGCCCCTCTTCTGGTCAGTGGTATGAGGCCAGCAGACTATCAACG
TGGCTGCCCGCGAGTTTTCTTTCCTTGTTGCGCACCCTGAGCAGTTGACTACCATGTTGTACGGAAGACA
GGATGCTTCAGTAGCTCTCTTGACGGAGGTCTGTCCTGAGGTTGAAGTTCTAAACAGCGCAGAGCCACGT
CTCGCAGGCCCGGGGACAGGTGTGACGGGATGGATGGTGCAGTANTTGCNCTCGCAATCTTAATNNCAAA
GCANGATGATTGGAGTGCTTT
