>Addgene plasmid #21632 | pCEP4-HA-MEKK1-1-1493 | addgene partial sequence | sequence record 27372 | 21632 with LNCX
ATGTTCCAGATTACGCTAGCATGGCGGCGGCGGCGGGCGATCGCGCCTCGTCGTCGGGATTCCCGGGCGC
CGCGGCGGCGAGCCCCGAGGCGGGCGGCGGCGGCGGAGCTCTCCAGGGAAGCGGCGCGCCCGCAGCGGGC
GCGGGGCTGCTGCGGGAGACTGGCAGCGCGGGCCGCGAGCGCGCGGACTGGCGGCGGCAGCAGCTGCGCA
AAGTAAGGAGTGTGGAGCTGGACCAGCTGCCGGAGCAGCCGCTCTTCCTCACCGCCTCGCCGCCCTGCCC
ATCTACTTCCCCGTCGCCGGAGCCCGCGGACGCGGCTGCAGGAGCGAGTGGCTTCCAGCCTGCGGCGGGA
CCGCCACCCCCGGGAGCAGCGAGTCGCTGCGGCTCCCACTCTGCCGAGCTGGCGGCCGCGCGGGACAGCG
GCGCCCGGAGCCCCGCGGGGGCCGAGCCGCCCTCTGCAGCGGCCCCCTCCGGTCGAGAGATGGAGAATAA
AGAAACCCTCAAAGGATTGCACAAGATGGATGACCG
