[The description below was written by a language model from this plasmid's Addgene catalogue record.]
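Description:
pCEP4-HA-MEKK1-1-1493 is a mammalian expression plasmid built on the commercial pCEP4 backbone (about 10.4 kb without insert). It carries rat mitogen-activated protein kinase kinase kinase 1 (Map3k1, also called MEKK1) with an HA epitope tag fused to the N terminus. The insert was placed between NheI and BamHI sites by restriction cloning, and it is not recorded whether those sites survived. In bacteria the plasmid is maintained at high copy under ampicillin selection, and hygromycin resistance allows selection of transfected mammalian cells. No feature table accompanies the record, so the regulatory elements are not explicitly listed. pCEP4 is generally known as an episomal vector that uses a CMV promoter to drive the insert and carries the Epstein-Barr virus oriP and EBNA-1 elements for extrachromosomal maintenance in permissive primate cells. The "EBV Reverse" sequencing primer is consistent with that design.

The plasmid name and the depositor's comment describe the insert as full-length MEKK1, with "1-1493" most plausibly referring to amino acid residues. The recorded insert size of 1500 bp does not fit a coding sequence of that length, which would need roughly 4.5 kb, so the size field may reflect residues rather than base pairs and should be treated with caution. MEKK1 is an upstream kinase in MAP kinase cascades. The associated publication examined its ability to phosphorylate MEK1 and MEK2 and its relationship to MAP kinase activation. The construct is suited to overexpressing full-length MEKK1 in mammalian cells for signalling studies, with the HA tag allowing detection or immunoprecipitation with anti-HA antibodies.
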