Addgene plasmid #21632: pCEP4-HA-MEKK1-1-1493
Depositing lab: Melanie Cobb. Depositing organization: University of Texas Southwestern Medical Center. Publication: MEKK1 phosphorylates MEK1 and MEK2 but does not cause activation of mitogen-activated protein kinase. Xu S, Robbins D, Frost J, Dang A, Lange-Carter C, Cobb MH. Proc Natl Acad Sci U S A. 1995 Jul 18. 92(15):6808-12. 10.1073/pnas.92.15.6808 PubMed 7624324.
Backbone
  Vector backbone: pCEP4
  Backbone manufacturer: Invitrogen
  Backbone size w/o insert (bp): 10400
  Vector type: Mammalian Expression
  Selectable markers: Hygromycin
Growth in bacteria
  Bacterial resistance: Ampicillin, 100 μg/mL
  Growth temperature: 37°C
  Growth strain: DH5alpha
  Copy number: High Copy
Gene/Insert
  Gene/Insert name: mitogen-activated protein kinase kinase kinase 1 (alt name: MEKK1)
  Species: R. norvegicus (rat)
  Insert size (bp): 1500
  GenBank ID: NM_053887
  Entrez Gene: Map3k1 (a.k.a. Mekk1)
  Tag / fusion protein: HA (N terminal on insert)
  Cloning method: Restriction Enzyme; 5′ cloning site nhe I (unknown if destroyed); 3′ cloning site Bam HI (unknown if destroyed)
  Sequencing primers: 5′ pCEP forward; 3′ EBV Reverse
Terms and licenses: Academic/Nonprofit Terms; Industry Terms: Not Available to Industry
Depositor comments: full length MEKK1
How to cite: pCEP4-HA-MEKK1-1-1493 was a gift from Melanie Cobb (Addgene plasmid # 21632 ; http://n2t.net/addgene:21632 ; RRID:Addgene_21632)
